Addgene plasmid #197092: PB-tetO-NB
Purpose: PiggyBac plasmid with tet-inducible expression of transcription factors for sensory neuron differentiation
Depositing lab: Brian Wainger. Depositing organization: Massachusetts General Hospital. Publication: iPSC motor neurons, but not other derived cell types, capture gene expression changes in postmortem sporadic ALS motor neurons. Held A, Adler M, Marques C, Reyes CJ, Kavuturu AS, Quadros ARAA, Ndayambaje IS, Lara E, Ward M, Lagier-Tourenne C, Wainger BJ. Cell Rep. 2023 Aug 30;42(9):113046. doi: 10.1016/j.celrep.2023.113046. PubMed 37651231.
Backbone
  Vector backbone: PB
  Vector type: Mammalian Expression
  Selectable markers: Puromycin
Growth in bacteria
  Bacterial resistance: Ampicillin, 100 μg/mL
  Growth temperature: 37°C
  Growth strain: DH5alpha
  Copy number: Unknown
Gene/Insert
  Cloning method: Gibson Cloning
  Sequencing primers: 5′ NA; 3′ NA
Terms and licenses: Academic/Nonprofit Terms; Industry Terms: Not Available to Industry
Depositor comments: Please visit https://www.biorxiv.org/content/10.1101/2022.10.25.513780v1 for bioRxiv preprint.
How to cite: PB-tetO-NB was a gift from Brian Wainger (Addgene plasmid # 197092 ; http://n2t.net/addgene:197092 ; RRID:Addgene_197092)
