[The description below was written by a language model from this plasmid's Addgene catalogue record and pLannotate feature annotations shown in this document.]
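Description:
PB-tetO-NB is a 15.4 kb mammalian expression plasmid built on a PiggyBac (PB) transposon backbone, designed for doxycycline-inducible expression of transcription factors that drive differentiation toward sensory neurons. In bacteria it is maintained through a high-copy ColE1/pUC-type origin and selected with ampicillin (AmpR under its own bla promoter). An f1 origin is also present. The automated annotation does not label the PiggyBac terminal repeats, so their positions are not documented here. In this type of vector they flank the cargo so that co-delivered transposase can integrate it stably into the host genome.

The inducible cassette consists of a TRE3G Tet-responsive promoter driving human NEUROG2 followed by human POU4F1 (BRN3A) and an SV40 polyadenylation signal, which presumably accounts for the "NB" in the name. The two reading frames sit close together on one transcript, but the linking element is not annotated. In the opposite orientation, a CAG-type promoter (CMV enhancer, chicken β-actin promoter and chimeric intron) drives a coding sequence annotated as tetR, with a rabbit β-globin poly(A) signal. This is most likely the TetR-derived portion of a Tet-On transactivator that activates TRE3G when doxycycline is present. A third unit uses the EF-1α promoter to express puromycin resistance and the blue fluorescent protein mTagBFP2 with a bGH poly(A) signal. It is flanked by loxP sites, so Cre could excise the selection and reporter cassette after stable lines are established.

Short hits to lambda phage, lac, olfactory receptor and RSF ori sequences appear to be backbone or spacer remnants. The associated work used iPSC-derived cell types in ALS research.
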