Features (pLannotate 1.2.2; 36 found; start..end, strand, type, name):
    441..1301    -  CDS            AmpR: β-lactamase; bla; confers resistance to ampicillin, carbenicillin, and related antibiotics
   1302..1406    -  promoter       AmpR promoter: bla
   1459..1887    -  rep_origin     f1 ori (sequence partly withheld): f1 bacteriophage origin of replication; arrow indicates direction of (+) strand synthesis
   1892..2047    -  CDS            lacZα (fragment): LacZα fragment of β-galactosidase; lacZ fragment
   2049..2168    +  CDS            B (fragment): PORTL_LAMBD - Experimental evidence at protein level: Swiss-Prot protein existence level 1. Forms the portal vertex of the capsid (PubMed:6228056, PubMed:6232391). This portal plays critical roles in head assembly, genome packaging, neck/tail attachment, and genome ejection (Probable). The portal protein multimerizes as a single ring-shaped homododecamer arranged around a central channel (PubMed:6232391). Binds to the terminase subunits to form the packaging machine (PubMed:7799432). From Escherichia phage lambda (Bacteriophage lambda).
   3342..3719    +  promoter       TRE3G promoter: 3rd-generation Tet-responsive promoter that can be activated by binding of Tet-On® 3G
   3735..4550    +  CDS            NEUROG2: NGN2_HUMAN - Also known as ATOH4, BHLHA8, NGN2. Experimental evidence at protein level: Swiss-Prot protein existence level 1. Transcriptional regulator. Involved in neuronal differentiation. Activates transcription by binding to the E box (5'- CANNTG-3'). From Homo sapiens (Human).
   4632..5888    +  CDS            POU4F1: PO4F1_HUMAN - Also known as BRN3A, RDC1 From Homo sapiens (Human).
   5939..6060    +  polyA_signal   SV40 poly(A) signal: SV40 polyadenylation signal
   6131..6153    -  protein_bind   lac operator (fragment): The lac repressor binds to the lac operator to inhibit transcription in E. coli. This inhibition can be relieved by adding lactose or isopropyl-β-D-thiogalactopyranoside (IPTG). lac repressor encoded by lacI
   6157..6187    -  promoter       lac promoter: promoter for the E. coli lac operon
   6202..6223    -  protein_bind   CAP binding site: CAP binding activates transcription in the presence of cAMP. E. coli catabolite activator protein
   6236..6328    -  CDS            lacI (fragment): lac repressor; lacI; The lac repressor binds to the lac operator to inhibit transcription in E. coli. This inhibition can be relieved by adding lactose or isopropyl-β-D-thiogalactopyranoside (IPTG).
   6330..6402    -  rep_origin     RSF ori (fragment): Plasmids containing the RSF 1030 origin of replication can be propagated in E. coli cells that contain additional plasmids with compatible origins.
   6667..6722    -  polyA_signal   β-globin poly(A) signal: rabbit β-globin polyadenylation signal (Gil and Proudfoot, 1987)
   6793..6873    -  CDS            HBB (fragment): HBB_PONPY - Experimental evidence at transcript level: Swiss-Prot protein existence level 2. Involved in oxygen transport from the lung to the various peripheral tissues. From Pongo pygmaeus (Bornean orangutan).
   7007..7624    -  CDS            tetR: TETR2_ECOLX - Experimental evidence at protein level: Swiss-Prot protein existence level 1. TetR is the repressor of the tetracycline resistance element; its N-terminal region forms a helix-turn-helix structure and binds DNA. Binding of tetracycline to TetR reduces the repressor affinity for the tetracycline resistance gene (tetA) promoter operator sites. From Escherichia coli.
   7683..8699    -  intron         chimeric intron: chimera between introns from chicken β-actin and rabbit β-globin
   8700..8977    -  promoter       chicken β-actin promoter: No description available
   8979..9358    -  enhancer       CMV enhancer: human cytomegalovirus immediate early enhancer
   9359..9407    +  polyA_signal   poly(A) signal: synthetic polyadenylation signal
   9421..9512    +  misc_feature   pause site: RNA polymerase II transcriptional pause signal from the human α2 globin gene
  10057..10185   -  CDS            OR51A4 (fragment): O51A4_HUMAN - Experimental evidence at transcript level: Swiss-Prot protein existence level 2. Odorant receptor. From Homo sapiens (Human).
  10211..10369   -  CDS            OR51A7 (fragment): O51A7_HUMAN - Experimental evidence at transcript level: Swiss-Prot protein existence level 2. Odorant receptor. From Homo sapiens (Human).
  10724..10757   +  protein_bind   loxP: Cre-mediated recombination occurs in the 8-bp core sequence (GCATACAT). Cre recombinase
  10757..11917   +  promoter       EF-1α promoter: strong constitutive promoter for human elongation factor EF-1α
  11931..12527   +  CDS            PuroR (fragment): puromycin N-acetyltransferase; pac from Streptomyces; confers resistance to puromycin
  12693..13403   +  CDS            mTagBFP2: mTagBFP2 is a basic (constitutively fluorescent) blue fluorescent protein published in 2011, derived from Entacmaea quadricolor. It is reported to be a very rapidly-maturing monomer with very low acid sensitivity.
  13423..13647   +  polyA_signal   bGH poly(A) signal: bovine growth hormone polyadenylation signal
  13648..13681   +  protein_bind   loxP: Cre-mediated recombination occurs in the 8-bp core sequence (GCATACAT). Cre recombinase
  14241..14708   +  CDS            B (fragment): PORTL_LAMBD - Experimental evidence at protein level: Swiss-Prot protein existence level 1. Forms the portal vertex of the capsid (PubMed:6228056, PubMed:6232391). This portal plays critical roles in head assembly, genome packaging, neck/tail attachment, and genome ejection (Probable). The portal protein multimerizes as a single ring-shaped homododecamer arranged around a central channel (PubMed:6232391). Binds to the terminase subunits to form the packaging machine (PubMed:7799432). From Escherichia phage lambda (Bacteriophage lambda).
  14744..14766   -  protein_bind   lac operator (fragment): The lac repressor binds to the lac operator to inhibit transcription in E. coli. This inhibition can be relieved by adding lactose or isopropyl-β-D-thiogalactopyranoside (IPTG). lac repressor encoded by lacI
  14770..14800   -  promoter       lac promoter: promoter for the E. coli lac operon
  14815..14836   -  protein_bind   CAP binding site: CAP binding activates transcription in the presence of cAMP. E. coli catabolite activator protein
  14849..14941   -  CDS            lacI (fragment): lac repressor; lacI; The lac repressor binds to the lac operator to inhibit transcription in E. coli. This inhibition can be relieved by adding lactose or isopropyl-β-D-thiogalactopyranoside (IPTG).
  15124..270     -  rep_origin     ori (across the origin): high-copy-number ColE1/pMB1/pBR322/pUC origin of replication
>Addgene plasmid #197092 | PB-tetO-NB | addgene full sequence | sequence record 388955 | Addgene NGS Result
CCGGTAAGACACGACTTATCGCCACTGGCAGCAGCCACTGGTAACAGGATTAGCAGAGCGAGGTATGTAG
GCGGTGCTACAGAGTTCTTGAAGTGGTGGCCTAACTACGGCTACACTAGAAGGACAGTATTTGGTATCTG
CGCTCTGCTGAAGCCAGTTACCTTCGGAAAAAGAGTTGGTAGCTCTTGATCCGGCAAACAAACCACCGCT
GGTAGCGGTGGTTTTTTTGTTTGCAAGCAGCAGATTACGCGCAGAAAAAAAGGATCTCAAGAAGATCCTT
TGATCTTTTCTACGGGGTCTGACGCTCAGTGGAACGAAAACTCACGTTAAGGGATTTTGGTCATGAGATT
ATCAAAAAGGATCTTCACCTAGATCCTTTTAAATTAAAAATGAAGTTTTAAATCAATCTAAAGTATATAT
GAGTAAACTTGGTCTGACAGTTACCAATGCTTAATCAGTGAGGCACCTATCTCAGCGATCTGTCTATTTC
GTTCATCCATAGTTGCCTGACTCCCCGTCGTGTAGATAACTACGATACGGGAGGGCTTACCATCTGGCCC
CAGTGCTGCAATGATACCGCGAGACCCACGCTCACCGGCTCCAGATTTATCAGCAATAAACCAGCCAGCC
GGAAGGGCCGAGCGCAGAAGTGGTCCTGCAACTTTATCCGCCTCCATCCAGTCTATTAATTGTTGCCGGG
AAGCTAGAGTAAGTAGTTCGCCAGTTAATAGTTTGCGCAACGTTGTTGCCATTGCTACAGGCATCGTGGT
GTCACGCTCGTCGTTTGGTATGGCTTCATTCAGCTCCGGTTCCCAACGATCAAGGCGAGTTACATGATCC
CCCATGTTGTGCAAAAAAGCGGTTAGCTCCTTCGGTCCTCCGATCGTTGTCAGAAGTAAGTTGGCCGCAG
TGTTATCACTCATGGTTATGGCAGCACTGCATAATTCTCTTACTGTCATGCCATCCGTAAGATGCTTTTC
TGTGACTGGTGAGTACTCAACCAAGTCATTCTGAGAATAGTGTATGCGGCGACCGAGTTGCTCTTGCCCG
GCGTCAATACGGGATAATACCGCGCCACATAGCAGAACTTTAAAAGTGCTCATCATTGGAAAACGTTCTT
CGGGGCGAAAACTCTCAAGGATCTTACCGCTGTTGAGATCCAGTTCGATGTAACCCACTCGTGCACCCAA
CTGATCTTCAGCATCTTTTACTTTCACCAGCGTTTCTGGGTGAGCAAAAACAGGAAGGCAAAATGCCGCA
AAAAAGGGAATAAGGGCGACACGGAAATGTTGAATACTCATACTCTTCCTTTTTCAATATTATTGAAGCA
TTTATCAGGGTTATTGTCTCATGAGCGGATACATATTTGAATGTATTTAGAAAAATAAACAAATAGGGGT
TCCGCGCACATTTCCCCGAAAAGTGCCACCTAAATTGTAAGCGTTAATATTTTGTTAAAATTCGCGTTAA
ATTTTTGTTAAATCAGCTCATTTTTTAACCAATAGGCCGAAATCGGCAAAATCCCTTATAAATCAAAAGA
ATAGACCGAGATAGGGT
[37 nt withheld, positions 1558-1594]
AAAGAACGTGGACTCCAACGTCAAAGG
[49 nt withheld, positions 1622-1670]
T
[91 nt withheld, positions 1672-1762]
G
[124 nt withheld, positions 1764-1887]
CCCATTCGCCATTCAGGCTGCGCAACTGTTGGGAAGGGCGATCGGTGCGGGCCTCTTCGCTATTACGCCA
GCTGGCGAAAGGGGGATGTGCTGCAAGGCGATTAAGTTGGGTAACGCCAGGGTTTTCCCAGTCACGACGT
TGTAAAACGACGGCCAGTGAGCGCGCCTCGTTCATTCACGTTTTTGAACCCGTGGAGGACGGGCAGACTC
GCGGTGCAAATGTGTTTTACAGCGTGATGGAGCAGATGAAGATGCTCGACACGCTGCAGAACACGCAGCT
AGATTAACCCTAGAAAGATAATCATATTGTGACGTACGTTAAAGATAATCATGTGTAAAATTGACGCATG
TGTTTTATCGGTCTGTATATCGAGGTTTATTTATTAATTTGAATAGATATTAAGTTTTATTATATTTACA
CTTACATACTAATAATAAATTCAACAAACAATTTATTTATGTTTATTTATTTATTAAAAAAAACAAAAAC
TCAAAATTTCTTCTATAAAGTAACAAAACTTTTATGAGGGACAGCCCCCCCCCAAAGCCCCCAGGGATGT
AATTACGTCCCTCCCCCGCTAGGGGGCAGCAGCGAGCCGCCCGGGGCTCCGCTCCGGTCCGGCGCTCCCC
CCGCATCCCCGAGCCGGCAGCGTGCGGGGACAGCCCGGGCACGGGGAAGGTGGCACGGGATCGCTTTCCT
CTGAACGCTTCTCGCTGCTCTTTGAGCCTGCAGACACCTGGGGGGATACGGGGAAAAGGCCTCCACGGCC
TTAATTAAGGGAGGTGGTCCCTGCAGTTACGCCAATGATAACCCCCGCCAGAAAAATCTTAGTAGCCTTC
CCTTTTTGTTTTCCGTGCCCCAACTCGGCGGATTGACTCGGCCCCTTCCGGAAACACCCGAATCAACTTC
TAGTCAAATTATTGTTCACGCCGCAATGACCCACCCCTGGCCCGCGTCTGTGGAACTGACCCCTGGTGTA
CAGGAGAGTTCGCTGCTGAAAGTGGTCCCAAAGGGGTACTAGTTTTTAAGCTCCCAACTCCCCCTCCCCC
AGCGTCTGGAGGATTCCACACCCTCGCACCGCAGGGGCGAGGAAGTGGGCGGAGTCCGGTTTTGGCGCCA
GCCGCTGAGGCTGCCAAGCAGAAAAGCCACCGCTGAGGAGACTCCGGTCACTGTCCTCGCCCCGCCTCCC
CCTTCCCTCCCCTTGGGGACCACCGGGCGCCACGCCGCGAACGGTAAGTGCCGCGGTCGTCGGCGCCTCC
GCCCTCCCCCTAGGGCCCCAATTCCCAGCGGGCGCGGCGCGCGGCCCCTCCCCCCGCCGGGCGCGCGCCC
GCTGCCCCGCCCTTCGTGGCCGCCCGGCGTGGGCGGTGCCACCCCTCCCCCCGGCGGCCCCGCGCGCAGC
TCCCGGCTCCCTCCCCCTTCGGATGTGGCTTGAGCTGTAGGCGCGGAGGGTACCAGTTTACTCCCTATCA
GTGATAGAGAACGTATGAAGAGTTTACTCCCTATCAGTGATAGAGAACGTATGCAGACTTTACTCCCTAT
CAGTGATAGAGAACGTATAAGGAGTTTACTCCCTATCAGTGATAGAGAACGTATGACCAGTTTACTCCCT
ATCAGTGATAGAGAACGTATCTACAGTTTACTCCCTATCAGTGATAGAGAACGTATATCCAGTTTACTCC
CTATCAGTGATAGAGAACGTATAAGCTTTAGGCGTGTACGGTGGGCGCCTATAAAAGCAGAGCTCGTTTA
GTGAACCGTCAGATCGCCTGGAGCAATTCCACAACACTTTTGTCTTATACCAACTTTCCGTACCACTTCC
TACCCTCGTAAAGGATCCGCCGCCACCATGTTCGTGAAGTCCGAGACACTGGAACTGAAAGAGGAAGAGG
ACGTGCTGGTGCTGCTGGGCTCTGCCTCTCCTGCTCTGGCTGCTCTGACACCCCTGAGCAGCAGCGCCGA
CGAGGAAGAAGAAGAGGAACCTGGCGCAAGCGGCGGAGCCAGAAGGCAGAGAGGCGCTGAAGCTGGACAG
GGCGCAAGAGGCGGAGTGGCTGCTGGCGCAGAAGGATGCAGACCTGCCAGACTGCTGGGCCTGGTGCACG
ACTGCAAGAGAAGGCCCTCTAGAGCCAGAGCCGTGTCCAGAGGCGCCAAGACAGCCGAGACAGTGCAGCG
GATCAAGAAAACCAGACGGCTGAAGGCCAACAACCGCGAGCGGAACCGGATGCACAACCTGAACGCCGCC
CTGGACGCCCTGAGAGAGGTGCTGCCTACCTTCCCCGAGGACGCCAAGCTGACCAAGATCGAAACCCTGA
GATTCGCCCACAACTACATCTGGGCCCTGACCGAGACTCTGCGGCTGGCCGATCATTGTGGCGGCGGAGG
CGGAGGACTGCCAGGCGCTCTGTTTTCTGAAGCCGTGCTGCTGTCTCCTGGCGGAGCTTCTGCTGCCCTG
TCTAGCAGCGGCGATTCTCCTAGCCCTGCCAGCACCTGGTCCTGCACCAATAGCCCAGCCCCTAGCTCCA
GCGTGTCCAGCAATTCCACCAGCCCTTACAGCTGCACCCTGAGCCCTGCTTCTCCAGCCGGCAGCGACAT
GGACTACTGGCAGCCTCCCCCCCCTGACAAACATCGCTACGCCCCCCATCTGCCTATCGCCCGGGATTGC
ATCATGCACAGCAGAGGCTCTGGCGAGGGCAGAGGCAGCCTGCTGACATGTGGCGACGTGGAAGAGAACC
CTGGCCCCGGTTCCATGATGTCCATGAACTCCAAACAGCCACACTTTGCCATGCACCCAACTCTGCCTGA
GCATAAGTACCCATCCCTGCATTCCTCCTCCGAGGCAATCAGGAGGGCTTGTCTGCCTACTCCTCCTCTC
CAGAGCAACCTGTTCGCTTCTCTGGACGAAACACTGCTCGCAAGAGCCGAAGCCCTCGCAGCCGTGGACA
TTGCTGTTTCTCAGGGCAAGTCCCATCCTTTCAAACCCGACGCCACCTACCACACCATGAATAGCGTCCC
ATGCACCAGCACCTCCACTGTCCCACTCGCTCATCATCATCACCATCACCACCACCACCAGGCACTGGAG
CCTGGTGATCTCCTCGACCACATCTCCTCTCCATCCCTGGCTCTGATGGCTGGAGCTGGAGGTGCTGGAG
CAGCTGCAGGTGGAGGTGGAGCCCACGACGGTCCAGGAGGAGGTGGAGGACCAGGAGGAGGAGGAGGACC
TGGAGGTGGTCCTGGTGGTGGAGGAGGTGGCGGGCCAGGAGGAGGTGGTGGCGGGCCAGGTGGAGGACTC
CTCGGAGGAAGCGCTCACCCTCATCCTCACATGCACAGCCTGGGTCACCTGTCCCACCCTGCTGCTGCTG
CTGCTATGAACATGCCTTCTGGACTGCCTCACCCTGGCCTGGTTGCAGCAGCTGCTCATCACGGTGCAGC
TGCTGCAGCTGCAGCTGCTGCTGCAGGTCAGGTCGCTGCTGCCTCTGCTGCAGCTGCCGTCGTTGGAGCT
GCTGGACTGGCCTCCATCTGCGATTCCGACACAGACCCAAGAGAACTCGAAGCATTCGCTGAAAGATTCA
AACAAAGAAGAATCAAACTCGGTGTTACTCAAGCAGATGTGGGAAGCGCACTGGCTAACCTCAAGATCCC
TGGAGTCGGCAGCCTGAGCCAGTCCACCATCTGTCGCTTTGAATCTCTGACCCTGTCCCACAACAACATG
ATTGCCCTCAAGCCTATCCTCCAGGCTTGGCTGGAGGAGGCAGAGGGAGCACAACGCGAGAAGATGAACA
AGCCAGAGCTGTTCAACGGAGGCGAGAAGAAGCGCAAGCGCACTTCCATTGCTGCACCTGAGAAGAGATC
CCTGGAGGCATACTTCGCAGTGCAGCCCAGGCCATCTTCTGAGAAGATCGCAGCTATTGCCGAGAAGCTC
GACCTCAAGAAGAACGTGGTCAGGGTGTGGTTCTGCAATCAGAGGCAGAAACAGAAGAGAATGAAGTTCT
CCGCAACCTACTGAGCTAGCTGAACTCGAGTGTTTAAACTCGCGAATCGATCGCCCACCCCAACTTGTTT
ATTGCAGCTTATAATGGTTACAAATAAAGCAATAGCATCACAAATTTCACAAATAAAGCATTTTTTTCAC
TGCATTCTAGTTGTGGTTTGTCCAAACTCATCAATGTATCTTATCATGTCTGTATACCGTCGACCTCTAG
CTAGAGCTTGGCGTAATCATGGTCATAGCTGTTTCCTGTGTGAAATTGTTATCCGCTCACAATTCCACAC
AACATACGAGCCGGAAGCATAAAGTGTAAAGCCTGGGGTGCCTAATGAGTGAGCTAACTCACATTAATTG
CGTTGCGCTCACTGCCCGCTTTCCAGTCGGGAAACCTGTCGTGCCAGCTGCATTAATGAATCGGCCAACG
CGCGGGGAGAGGCGGTTTGCGTATTGGGCGCTCTTCCGCTTCCTCGCTCACTGACTCGCTGCGCTCGGTC
GTTCGGCTGCGGCGAGCGGTATCAGCTCACTCAAAGGACGGCCGCACATGTAAGGAAAATTTTAGGGATG
TTAAAGAAAAAAATAACACAAAACAAAATATAAAAAAAATCTAACCTCAAGTCAAGGCTTTTCTATGGAA
TAAGGAATGGACAGCAGGGGGCTGTTTCATATACTGATGACCTCTTTATAGCCAACCTTTGTTCATGGCA
GCCAGCATATGGGCATATGTTGCCAAACTCTAAACCAAATACTCATTCTGATGTTTTAAATGATTTGCCC
TCCCATATGTCCTTCCGAGTGAGAGACACAAAAAATTCCAACACACTATTGCAATGAAAATAAATTTCCT
TTATTAGCCAGAAGTCAGATGCTCAAGGGGCTTCATGATGTCCCCATAATTTTTGGCAGAGGGAAAAAGA
TCTCAGTGGTATTTGTGAGCCAGGGCATTGGCCACACCAGTCACCACCTTCTGATAGGCAGCCTGCACCT
GAGGAGTGAATTCACGCGTTTTAGCCTGGCAGCATATCGAGATCGAAGTCATCGAGAGCGTCAGCAGGGA
GCATATCCAGATCAAAATCATCCAGGGCATCGGCGGGCAGCATGTCCAGGTCGAAGTCGTCCAGGGCGTC
GGTGGGTCCGCCGCTCTCGCACTTCAGCTGCTTCTCGAGGCCGCAGATGATCAGTTCCAGGCCGAACAGG
AAGGCGGGCTCGGCGCCCTGTCTGTCGAACAGCTCGATGGCCTGCTTCAGCAGGGGGGGCATGCTGTCGG
TGGTGGGTGTCTCTCTTTCCTCTTTGGCGACCTGGTGTTCCTGTTCTTCCAGCACGCAGCCCAGGGTGAA
GTGGCCCACGGCGCTCAGGGCGTACAGGGCGTTTTCCAGGCTGAAGCCCTGCTGGCACAGGAAGGCCAGC
TGGTTTTCCAGTGTCTCGTACTGCTTCTCGGTGGGTCTGGTGCCCAGGTGCACTTTGGCGCCGTCCCGGT
GGCTCAGCAGGGCGCATCTGTAGCTCTTGGCGTTGTTCCGCAGGAAGTCCTGCCAGCTCTCGCCTTCCAG
AGGGCAGCTGTGGGTGTGGTGCCGGTCCAGCATCTCGATGGGCAGGGCGTCCAGCAGGGCCCGCTTGTTC
TTCACGTGCCAGTACAGGGTGGGCTGTTCCACGCCCAGTTTCTGGGCCAGCTTCCGGGTGGTCAGGCCCT
CGATGCCCACGCCGTTCAGCAGTTCCAGGGCGCTGTTGATCACTTTGCTCTTGTCCAGCCGGCTCATGTC
GACATTCTTTGCCAAAATGATGAGACAGCACAATAACCAGCACGTTGCCCAGGAGCTGTAGGAAAAAGAA
GAAGGCATGAACATGGTTAGCAGAGGCTCTAGAGCCGCCGGTCACACGCCAGAAGCCGAACCCCGCCCTG
CCCCGTCCCCCCCGAAGGCAGCCGTCCCCCCGCGGACAGCCCCGAGGCTGGAGAGGGAGAAGGGGACGGC
GGCGCGGCGACGCACGAAGGCCCTCCCCGCCCATTTCCTTCCTGCCGGCGCCGCACCGCTTCGCCCCGCG
CCCGCTAGAGGGGGTGCGGCGGCGCCTCCCAGATTTCGGCTCCGCACAGATTTGGGACAAAGGAAGTCCC
TGCGCCCTCTCGCACGATTACCATAAAAGGCAATGGCTGCGGCTCGCCGCGCCTCGACAGCCGCCGGCGC
TCCGGGGGCCGCCGCGCCCCTCCCCCGAGCCCTCCCCGGCCCGAGGCGGCCCCGCCCCGCCCGGCACCCC
CACCTGCCGCCACCCCCCGCCCGGCACGGCGAGCCCCGCGCCACGCCCCGTACGGAGCCCCGCACCCGAA
GCCGGGCCGTGCTCAGCAACTCGGGGAGGGGGGTGCAGGGGGGGTTGCAGCCCGACCGACGCGCCCACAC
CCCCTGCTCACCCCCCCACGCACACACCCCGCACGCAGCCTTTGTTCCCCTCGCAGCCCCCCCCGCACCG
CGGGGCACCGCCCCCGGCCGCGCTCCCCTCGCGCACACTGCGGAGCGCACAAAGCCCCGCGCCGCGCCCG
CAGCGCTCACAGCCGCCGGGCAGCGCGGAGCCGCACGCGGCGCTCCCCACGCACACACACACGCACGCAC
CCCCCGAGCCGCTCCCCCCGCACAAAGGGCCCTCCCGGAGCCCCTCAAGGCTTTCACGCAGCCACAGAAA
AGAAACAAGCCGTCATTAAACCAAGCGCTAATTACAGCCCGGAGGAGAAGGGCCGTCCCGCCCGCTCACC
TGTGGGAGTAACGCGGTCAGTCAGAGCCGGGGCGGGCGGCGCGAGGCGGCGGCGGAGCGGGGCACGGGGC
GAAGGCAGCGCGCAGCGACTCCCGCCCGCCGCGCGCTTCGCTTTTTATAGGGCCGCCGCCGCCGCCGCCT
CGCCATAAAAGGAAACTTTCGGAGCGCGCCGCTCTGATTGGCTGCCGCCGCMCCTCTCCGCCYCSCCCCS
CCCCSCCCCYCSCCCCSCCCCSCCCCSCCYGGCGCGCGCCCCCCCCCCCCCCCCGCCCCCATCGCTGCAC
AAAATAATTAAAAAATAAATAAATACAAAATTGGGGGTGGGGAGGGGGGGGAGATGGGGAGAGTGAAGCA
GAACGTGGGGCTCACCTCGACCATGGTAATAGCGATGACTAATACGTAGATGTACTGCCAAGTAGGAAAG
TCCCATAAGGTCATGTACTGGGCATAATGCCAGGCGGGCCATTTACCGTCATTGACGTCAATAGGGGGCG
TACTTGGCATATGATACACTTGATGTACTGCCAAGTGGGCAGTTTACCGTAAATACTCCACCCATTGACG
TCAATGGAAAGTCCCTATTGGCGTTACTATGGGAACATACGTCATTATTGACGTCAATGGGCGGGGGTCG
TTGGGCGGTCAGCCAGGCGGGCCATTTACCGTAAGTTATGTAACGCGGAACTCCATATATGGGCTATGAA
CTAATGACCCCGTAATTGATTACTATTAATAACTAGTCAATAATCAATGTCAATAAAATATCTTTATTTT
CATTACATCTGTGTGTTGGTTTTTTGTGTGAATCGATAGTACTAACATACGCTCTCCATCAAAACAAAAC
GAAACAAAACAAACTAGCAAAATAGGCTGTCCCCAGTGCAAGTGCAGGTGCCAGAACATTTCTCTGAGCT
CACGGGGACAGCCCCCCCCCAAAGCCCCCAGGGATGTAATTACGTCCCTCCCCCGCTAGGGGGCAGCAGC
GAGCCGCCCGGGGCTCCGCTCCGGTCCGGCGCTCCCCCCGCATCCCCGAGCCGGCAGCGTGCGGGGACAG
CCCGGGCACGGGGAAGGTGGCACGGGATCGCTTTCCTCTGAACGCTTCTCGCTGCTCTTTGAGCCTGCAG
ACACCTGGGGGGATACGGGGAAAAAGCTTTAGGCTGAAAGAGAGATTTAGAATGACAGAATCATAGAACG
GCCTGGGTTGCAAAGGAGCACAGTGCTCATCCAGATCCAACCCCCTGCTATGTGCAGGGTCATCAACCAG
CAGCCCAGGCTGCCCAGAGCCACATCCAGCCTGGCCTTGAATGCCTGCAGGGATGGGGCATCCACAGCCT
CCTTGGGCAACCTGTTCAGTGCGTCACCACCCTCTGGGGGAAAAACTGCCTCCTCATATCCAACCCAAAC
CTCCCCTGTCTCAGTGTAAAGCCATTCCCCCTTGTCCTATCAAGGGGGAGTTTGCTGTGACATTGTTGGT
CTGGGGTGACACATGTTTGCCAATTCAGTGCATCACGGAGAGGCAGATCTTGGGGATAAGGAAGTGCAGG
ACAGCATGGACGTGGGACATGCAGGTGTTGAGGGCTCTGGGACACTCTCCAAGTCACAGCGTTCAGAACA
GCCTTAAGGATAAGAAGATAGGATAGAAGGACAAAGAGCAAGTTAAAACCCAGCATGGAGAGGAGCACAA
AAAGGCCACAGACACTGCTGGTCCCTGTGTCTGAGCCTGCATGTTTGATGGTGTCTGGATGCAAGCAGAA
GGGGTGGAAGAGCTTGCCTGGAGAGATACAGCTGGGTCAGTAGGACTGGGACAGGCAGCTGGAGAATTGC
CATGTAGATGTTCATACAATCGTCAAATCATGAAGGCTGGAAAAGCCCTCCAAGATCCCCAAGACCAACC
CCAACCCACCCACCGTGCCCACTGGCCATGTCCCTCAGTGCCACATCCCCACAGTTCTTCATCACCTCCA
GGGACGGTGACCCCCCCACCTCCGTGGGCAGCTGTGCCACTGCAGCACCGCTCTTTGGAGAAGGTAAATC
TTGCTAAATCCAGCCCGACCCTCCCCTGGCACAACGTAAGGCCATTATCTCTCATCCAACTCCAGGACGG
AGTCAGTGAGAATATTATAACTTCGTATAGCATACATTATACGAAGTTATGGGCAGAGCGCACATCGCCC
ACAGTCCCCGAGAAGTTGGGGGGAGGGGTCGGCAATTGAACCGGTGCCTAGAGAAGGTGGCGCGGGGTAA
ACTGGGAAAGTGATGTCGTGTACTGGCTCCGCCTTTTTCCCGAGGGTGGGGGAGAACCGTATATAAGTGC
AGTAGTCGCCGTGAACGTTCTTTTTCGCAACGGGTTTGCCGCCAGAACACAGGTAAGTGCCGTGTGTGGT
TCCCGCGGGCCTGGCCTCTTTACGGGTTATGGCCCTTGCGTGCCTTGAATTACTTCCACCTGGCTGCAGT
ACGTGATTCTTGATCCCGAGCTTCGGGTTGGAAGTGGGTGGGAGAGTTCGAGGCCTTGCGCTTAAGGAGC
CCCTTCGCCTCGTGCTTGAGTTGAGGCCTGGCCTGGGCGCTGGGGCCGCCGCGTGCGAATCTGGTGGCAC
CTTCGCGCCTGTCTCGCTGCTTTCGATAAGTCTCTAGCCATTTAAAATTTTTGATGACCTGCTGCGACGC
TTTTTTTCTGGCAAGATAGTCTTGTAAATGCGGGCCAAGATCTGCACACTGGTATTTCGGTTTTTGGGGC
CGCGGGCGGCGACGGGGCCCGTGCGTCCCAGCGCACATGTTCGGCGAGGCGGGGCCTGCGAGCGCGGCCA
CCGAGAATCGGACGGGGGTAGTCTCAAGCTGGCCGGCCTGCTCTGGTGCCTGGCCTCGCGCCGCCGTGTA
TCGCCCCGCCCTGGGCGGCAAGGCTGGCCCGGTCGGCACCAGTTGCGTGAGCGGAAAGATGGCCGCTTCC
CGGCCCTGCTGCAGGGAGCTCAAAATGGAGGACGCGGCGCTCGGGAGAGCGGGCGGGTGAGTCACCCACA
CAAAGGAAAAGGGCCTTTCCGTCCTCAGCCGTCGCTTCATGTGACTCCACGGAGTACCGGGCGCCGTCCA
GGCACCTCGATTAGTTCTCGCGCTTTTGGAGTACGTCGTCTTTAGGTTGGGGGGAGGGGTTTTATGCGAT
GGAGTTTCCCCACACTGAGTGGGTGGAGACTGAAGTTAGGCCAGCTTGGCACTTGATGTAATTCTCCTTG
GAATTTGCCCTTTTTGAGTTTGGATCTTGGTTCATTCTCAAGCCTCAGACAGTGGTTCAAAGTTTTTTTC
TTCCATTTCAGGTGTCGTGATTTAAATCCCACCATGACCGAGTACAAGCCCACGGTGCGCCTCGCCACCC
GCGACGACGTCCCCAGGGCCGTACGCACCCTCGCCGCCGCGTTCGCCGACTACCCCGCCACGCGCCACAC
CGTCGATCCGGACCGCCACATCGAGCGGGTCACCGAGCTGCAAGAACTCTTCCTCACGCGCGTCGGGCTC
GACATCGGCAAGGTGTGGGTCGCGGACGACGGCGCCGCCGTGGCGGTCTGGACCACGCCGGAGAGCGTCG
AAGCGGGGGCGGTGTTCGCCGAGATCGGCCCGCGCATGGCCGAGTTGAGCGGTTCCCGGCTGGCCGCGCA
GCAACAGATGGAAGGCCTCCTGGCGCCGCACCGGCCCAAGGAGCCCGCGTGGTTCCTGGCCACCGTCGGA
GTCTCGCCCGACCACCAGGGCAAGGGTCTGGGCAGCGCCGTCGTGCTCCCCGGAGTGGAGGCGGCCGAGC
GCGCCGGGGTGCCCGCCTTCCTGGAGACCTCCGCGCCCCGCAACCTCCCCTTCTACGAGCGGCTCGGCTT
CACCGTCACCGCCGACGTCGAGGTGCCCGAAGGACCGCGCACCTGGTGCATGACCCGCAAGCCCGGTGCC
GGATCGGGAGAGGGCAGAGGAAGTCTGCTAACATGCGGTGACGTCGAGGAGAATCCTGGCCCACCGGTCC
CTGCCGCTAAACGGGTCAAACTCGACGGCGGTTCTGGAGGTCCTGCTGCAAAGCGCGTTAAGTTGGATGG
AGGGTCAGGGGGAGCCACCGCCACCATGGTGTCTAAGGGCGAAGAGCTGATTAAGGAGAACATGCACATG
AAGCTGTACATGGAGGGCACCGTGGACAACCATCACTTCAAGTGCACATCCGAGGGCGAAGGCAAGCCCT
ACGAGGGCACCCAGACCATGAGAATCAAGGTGGTCGAGGGCGGCCCTCTCCCCTTCGCCTTCGACATCCT
GGCTACTAGCTTCCTCTACGGCAGCAAGACCTTCATCAACCACACCCAGGGCATCCCCGACTTCTTCAAG
CAGTCCTTCCCTGAGGGCTTCACATGGGAGAGAGTCACCACATACGAAGACGGGGGCGTGCTGACCGCTA
CCCAGGACACCAGCCTCCAGGACGGCTGCCTCATCTACAACGTCAAGATCAGAGGGGTGAACTTCACATC
CAACGGCCCTGTGATGCAGAAGAAAACACTCGGCTGGGAGGCCTTCACCGAGACGCTGTACCCCGCTGAC
GGCGGCCTGGAAGGCAGAAACGACATGGCCCTGAAGCTCGTGGGCGGGAGCCATCTGATCGCAAACGCCA
AGACCACATATAGATCCAAGAAACCCGCTAAGAACCTCAAGATGCCTGGCGTCTACTATGTGGACTACAG
ACTGGAAAGAATCAAGGAGGCCAACAACGAGACCTACGTCGAGCAGCACGAGGTGGCAGTGGCCAGATAC
TGCGACCTCCCTAGCAAACTGGGGCACAAGCTTAATTAGGCGGCCGCTAAGAATTCTGTGCCTTCTAGTT
GCCAGCCATCTGTTGTTTGCCCCTCCCCCGTGCCTTCCTTGACCCTGGAAGGTGCCACTCCCACTGTCCT
TTCCTAATAAAATGAGGAAATTGCATCGCATTGTCTGAGTAGGTGTCATTCTATTCTGGGGGGTGGGGTG
GGGCAGGACAGCAAGGGGGAGGATTGGGAAGACAATAGCAGGCATGCTGGGGATGCGGTGGGCTCTATGG
ATAACTTCGTATAGCATACATTATACGAAGTTATTTGGTATGGCTTTTTCCCCGTATCCCCCCAGGTGTC
TGCAGGCTCAAAGAGCAGCGAGAAGCGTTCAGAGGAAAGCGATCCCGTGCCACCTTCCCCGTGCCCGGGC
TGTCCCCGCACGCTGCCGGCTCGGGGATGCGGGGGGAGCGCCGGACCGGAGCGGAGCCCCGGGCGGCTCG
CTGCTGCCCCCTAGCGGGGGAGGGACGTAATTACATCCCTGGGGGCTTTGGGGGGGGGCTGTCCCTGATT
CTATAACAAGAAAATATATATATAATAAGTTATCACGTAAGTAGAACATGAAATAACAATATAATTATCG
TATGAGTTAAATCTTAAAAGTCACGTAAAAGATAATCATGCGTCATTTTGACTCACGCGGTCGTTATAGT
TCAAAATCAGTGACACTTACCGCATTGACAAGCACGCCTCACGGGAGCTCCAAGCGGCGACTGAGATGTC
CTAAATGCACAGCGACGGATTCGCGCTATTTAGAAAGAGAGAGCAATATTTCAAGAATGCATGCGTCAAT
TTTACGCAGACTATCTTTCTAGGGTTAATCTAGCTGCATCAGGATCATATCGTCGGGTCTTTTTTCCGGC
TCAGTCATCGCCCAAGCTGGCGCTATCTGGGCATCGGGGAGGAAGAAGCCCGTGCCTTTTCCCGCGAGGT
TGAAGCGGCATGGAAAGAGTTTGCCGAGGATGACTGCTGCTGCATTGACGTTGAGCGAAAACGCACGTTT
ACCATGATGATTCGGGAAGGTGTGGCCATGCACGCCTTTAACGGTGAACTGTTCGTTCAGGCCACCTGGG
ATACCAGTTCGTCGCGGCTTTTCCGGACACAGTTCCGGATGGTCAGCCCGAAGCGCATCAGCAACCCGAA
CAATACCGGCGACAGCCGGAACTGCCGTGCCGGTGTGCAGATTAATGACAGCGGTGCGGCGCTGGGATAT
TACGTCAGCGAGGACGGGTATCCTGGCTGGATGCCGCAGAAATGGACATGGATACCCCGTGAGTTACCCG
GCGGGCGCGCTTGGCGTAATCATGGTCATAGCTGTTTCCTGTGTGAAATTGTTATCCGCTCACAATTCCA
CACAACATACGAGCCGGAAGCATAAAGTGTAAAGCCTGGGGTGCCTAATGAGTGAGCTAACTCACATTAA
TTGCGTTGCGCTCACTGCCCGCTTTCCAGTCGGGAAACCTGTCGTGCCAGCTGCATTAATGAATCGGCCA
ACGCGCGGGGAGAGGCGGTTTGCGTATTGGGCGCTCTTCCGCTTCCTCGCTCACTGACTCGCTGCGCTCG
GTCGTTCGGCTGCGGCGAGCGGTATCAGCTCACTCAAAGGCGGTAATACGGTTATCCACAGAATCAGGGG
ATAACGCAGGAAAGAACATGTGAGCAAAAGGCCAGCAAAAGGCCAGGAACCGTAAAAAGGCCGCGTTGCT
GGCGTTTTTCCATAGGCTCCGCCCCCCTGACGAGCATCACAAAAATCGACGCTCAAGTCAGAGGTGGCGA
AACCCGACAGGACTATAAAGATACCAGGCGTTTCCCCCTGGAAGCTCCCTCGTGCGCTCTCCTGTTCCGA
CCCTGCCGCTTACCGGATACCTGTCCGCCTTTCTCCCTTCGGGAAGCGTGGCGCTTTCTCATAGCTCACG
CTGTAGGTATCTCAGTTCGGTGTAGGTCGTTCGCTCCAAGCTGGGCTGTGTGCACGAACCCCCCGTTCAG
CCCGACCGCTGCGCCTTATCCGGTAACTATCGTCTTGAGTCCAAC
